>Addgene plasmid #144357 | TFORF0331 | addgene full sequence | sequence record 352987 | Addgene NGS Result
GGCTCCGGTGCCCGTCAGTGGGCAGAGCGCACATCGCCCACAGTCCCCGAGAAGTTGGGGGGAGGGGTCG
GCAATTGAACCGGTGCCTAGAGAAGGTGGCGCGGGGTAAACTGGGAAAGTGATGTCGTGTACTGGCTCCG
CCTTTTTCCCGAGGGTGGGGGAGAACCGTATATAAGTGCAGTAGTCGCCGTGAACGTTCTTTTTCGCAAC
GGGTTTGCCGCCAGAACACAGGTAAGTGCCGTGTGTGGTTCCCGCGGGCCTGGCCTCTTTACGGGTTATG
GCCCTTGCGTGCCTTGAATTACTTCCACCTGGCTGCAGTACGTGATTCTTGATCCCGAGCTTCGGGTTGG
AAGTGGGTGGGAGAGTTCGAGGCCTTGCGCTTAAGGAGCCCCTTCGCCTCGTGCTTGAGTTGAGGCCTGG
CCTGGGCGCTGGGGCCGCCGCGTGCGAATCTGGTGGCACCTTCGCGCCTGTCTCGCTGCTTTCGATAAGT
CTCTAGCCATTTAAAATTTTTGATGACCTGCTGCGACGCTTTTTTTCTGGCAAGATAGTCTTGTAAATGC
GGGCCAAGATCTGCACACTGGTATTTCGGTTTTTGGGGCCGCGGGCGGCGACGGGGCCCGTGCGTCCCAG
CGCACATGTTCGGCGAGGCGGGGCCTGCGAGCGCGGCCACCGAGAATCGGACGGGGGTAGTCTCAAGCTG
GCCGGCCTGCTCTGGTGCCTGGCCTCGCGCCGCCGTGTATCGCCCCGCCCTGGGCGGCAAGGCTGGCCCG
GTCGGCACCAGTTGCGTGAGCGGAAAGATGGCCGCTTCCCGGCCCTGCTGCAGGGAGCTCAAAATGGAGG
ACGCGGCGCTCGGGAGAGCGGGCGGGTGAGTCACCCACACAAAGGAAAAGGGCCTTTCCGTCCTCAGCCG
TCGCTTCATGTGACTCCACGGAGTACCGGGCGCCGTCCAGGCACCTCGATTAGTTCTCGAGCTTTTGGAG
TACGTCGTCTTTAGGTTGGGGGGAGGGGTTTTATGCGATGGAGTTTCCCCACACTGAGTGGGTGGAGACT
GAAGTTAGGCCAGCTTGGCACTTGATGTAATTCTCCTTGGAATTTGCCCTTTTTGAGTTTGGATCTTGGT
TCATTCTCAAGCCTCAGACAGTGGTTCAAAGTTTTTTTCTTCCATTTCAGGTGTCGTGAGGCTAGCACCG
CCACCATGGAGGAGAACGAGGTGGAGAGCAGCAGCGACGCGGCCCCTGGGCCTGGCCGGCCCGAGGAGCC
CTCTGAGAGCGGCCTGGGTGTGGGCACCTCAGAAGCCGTGTCCGCCGACAGCAGCGACGCCGCGGCCGCC
CCGGGGCAGGCAGAGGCCGATGACTCTGGCGTGGGGCAAAGCTCGGACCGCGGCAGCCGTTCTCAGGAGG
AGGTATCTGAGAGCAGCTCGAGCGCAGACCCCCTGCCTAATAGCTACCTCCCTGATTCATCGTCTGTGTC
TCATGGGCCAGTGGCAGGGGTGACAGGCGGTCCCCCAGCACTTGTGCACTCTAGTGCACTCCCAGACCCC
AACATGCTGGTGTCCGACTGCACAGCTTCCTCCTCGGACCTGGGCTCGGCCATCGACAAGATCATCGAGT
CCACCATCGGGCCCGACCTCATCCAGAACTGCATCACTGTGACCAGTGCTGAGGATGGCGGGGCCGAGAC
CACACGGTACCTGATCCTACAGGGCCCAGATGATGGAGCCCCCATGACATCACCAATGTCCAGTTCCACC
TTGGCCCACAGCCTAGCAGCCATTGAGGCCCTGGCAGATGGCCCCACATCCACATCCACATGCCTGGAGG
CACAGGGTGGGCCCAGCTCCCCGGTGCAGCTGCCCCCAGCCTCCGGTGCCGAAGAGCCGGACCTGCAGAG
CCTGGAGGCCATGATGGAGGTGGTGGTGGTGCAGCAGTTCAAATGCAAGATGTGCCAGTACCGGAGCAGC
ACCAAGGCCACACTGCTGCGCCACATGCGGGAACGCCACTTCCGTCCAGTAGCAGCAGCCGCAGCAGCAG
CTGGTAAAAAAGGACGTCTACGGAAGTGGAGCACCTCCACCAAGAGCCAAGAGGAAGAGGGACCAGAGGA
GGAGGACGATGATGACATTGTAGACGCTGGAGCCATTGATGACCTGGAGGAGGATAGCGACTATAATCCA
GCTGAGGATGAGCCCCGAGGCCGGCAGCTTCGGCTCCAGCGCCCCACCCCCAGTACCCCAAGGCCCCGAA
GGAGACCTGGCCGGCCCCGGAAGCTGCCCCGCCTGGAGATCTCAGACCTCCCAGATGGTGTGGAAGGAGA
GCCTCTAGTGAGTTCCCAGAGTGGACAGAGCCCTCCAGAGCCACAGGATCCCGAGGCTCCCAGCTCCTCA
GGCCCAGGACACCTGGTGGCCATGGGCAAGGTGAGCAGGACCCCTGTGGAAGCTGGTGTGAGCCAGTCAG
ATGCAGAGAACGCAGCCCCCTCCTGCCCGGATGAGCATGACACTCTGCCCCGGCGCCGAGGTCGACCTTC
CAGGCGCTTCCTAGGCAAGAAATACCGCAAGTACTATTACAAGTCGCCCAAACCACTTTTGAGGCCCTTC
CTGTGCCGCATCTGTGGTTCTCGCTTTCTGTCCCACGAGGACCTGCGCTTCCACGTCAACTCCCATGAGG
CTGGCGATCCCCAGCTCTTCAAGTGCCTGCAGTGCAGCTATCGTTCCCGCCGCTGGTCCTCGCTCAAGGA
GCACATGTTCAACCACGTGGGCAGCAAGCCCTACAAGTGTGACGAGTGCAGCTACACCAGTGTCTACCGG
AAGGACGTCATTCGGCACGCCGCTGTGCACAGCCGGGACCGGAAGAAGAGGCCAGATCCGACTCCAAAGC
TGAGCTCTTTCCCCTGCCCTGTGTGTGGCCGTGTGTACCCCATGCAGAAAAGACTCACGCAGCACATGAA
GACGCACAGCACTGAGAAGCCCCACATGTGTGACAAGTGTGGAAAGTCCTTTAAGAAGCGCTACACCTTC
AAAATGCACCTGCTCACGCACATCCAGGCTGTTGCCAACCGCAGGTTCAAGTGTGAGTTCTGTGAGTTTG
TTTGTGAAGACAAGAAGGCACTGCTGAACCACCAGTTGTCCCACGTCAGTGACAAGCCCTTCAAATGCAG
CTTTTGTCCCTACCGCACCTTCCGAGAGGACTTCTTGCTGTCCCATGTGGCTGTCAAGCACACAGGGGCC
AAGCCCTTCGCCTGTGAGTACTGCCACTTCAGCACACGGCACAAGAAGAACCTGCGCCTGCACGTACGGT
GCCGACACGCAAGCAGCTTCGAGGAATGGGGGAGGCGCCACCCTGAGGAGCCCCCCTCCCGCCGTCGCCC
CTTCTTCTCTCTGCAGCAGATTGAGGAGCTGAAGCAGCAGCACAGTGCGGCCCCTGGACCACCTCCCAGT
TCCCCAGGACCTCCTGAGATACCCCCAGAGGCGACAACTTTCCAGTCATCTGAGGCTCCCTCATTGCTCT
GTTCTGACACCCTGGGCGGCGCCACCATCATCTACCAGCAAGGAGCTGAGGAGTCGACAGCGATGGCCAC
GCAGACAGCCTTGGATCTTCTGCTGAACATGAGTGCTCAGCGGGAACTGGGGGGCACAGCCCTGCAGGTG
GCTGTGGTGAAGTCGGAAGATGTGGAAGCAGGGTTAGCATCCCCTGGTGGGCAGCCCTCCCCTGAAGGTG
CCACTCCACAGGTGGTCACCCTCCACGTGGCAGAGCCAGGGGGCGGTGCAGCAGCCGAGAGCCAGCTAGG
CCCTCCTGACCTACCGCAGATCACCCTGGCACCTGGTCCATTTGGTGGGACTGGCTACAGTGTCATCACA
GCACCCCCTATGGAGGAGGGAACATCAGCTCCTGGCACACCTTACAGCGAGGAGCCCGCAGGAGAGGCAG
CCCAGGCTGTGGTTGTGAGTGACACCCTAAAAGAAGCTGGCACCCACTACATCATGGCTACTGATGGTAC
CCAGTTGCACCACATTGAGCTCACCGCAGATGGCTCCATCTCCTTCCCAAGTCCAGATGCTCTGGCCTCT
GGTGCCAAATGGCCCCTGCTGCAGTGTGGGGGACTGCCCAGAGACGGCCCTGAGCCCCCATCTCCAGCCA
AGACCCACTGCGTAGGGGACTCCCAGAGCTCTGCCTCCTCACCTCCTGCAACCAGCAAAGCCCTGGGCCT
GGCAGTGCCCCCGTCACCGCCATCTGCAGCCACTGCTGCATCAAAGAAGTTTTCCTGCAAGATCTGTGCC
GAGGCCTTCCCTGGCCGAGCTGAGATGGAGAGTCACAAGCGGGCCCACGCTGGGCCTGGTGCCTTCAAGT
GCCCCGACTGCCCCTTCAGTGCCCGCCAGTGGCCCGAGGTCCGGGCGCACATGGCACAGCACTCAAGCCT
ACGGCCCCACCAGTGTAGCCAGTGCAGCTTTGCCTCCAAGAACAAGAAGGACCTGCGTCGGCACATGCTG
ACTCACACAAAGGAGAAGCCTTTTGCATGCCACCTCTGCGGGCAGCGTTTCAACCGTAACGGGCACCTCA
AGTTCCACATCCAGCGGCTGCACAGTCCTGATGGGAGGAAGTCAGGAACCCCTACAGCCCGGGCCCCTAC
CCAGACCCCAACCCAGACCATCATCCTGAACAGTGATGACGAAACACTGGCCACCCTGCACACTGCACTC
CAGTCCAGTCACGGGGTCCTGGGCCCAGAGCGGCTACAGCAGGCACTGAGCCAGGAACACATCATCGTTG
CCCAGGAACAGACAGTGACCAATCAGGAGGAAGCCGCCTACATCCAAGAGATCACCACGGCAGATGGCCA
GACCGTACAGCACCTGGTGACCTCCGACAACCAGGTGCAGTATATCATCTCCCAGGATGGTGTCCAGCAC
CTGCTCCCCCAGGAATATGTTGTGGTCCCTGAAGGCCATCACATCCAGGTACAGGAGGGCCAGATCACAC
ACATCCAGTATGAACAAGGAGCCCCGTTCCTTCAGGAGTCCCAGATCCAGTATGTGCCTGTGTCCCCAGG
CCAGCAGCTTGTCACACAGGCTCAACTTGAGGCTGCAGCACACTCAGCTGTCACAGCAGTGGCTGATGCT
GCCATGGCCCAAGCCCAGGGCCTGTTTGGTACAGACGAGACAGTGCCCGAACACATTCAACAGCTGCAGC
ACCAGGGCATCGAGTACGACGTCATCACCCTGGCCGATGACTAGTAATGAACTAGTCCGTAACTTGAAAG
TATTTCGATTTCTTGGCTTTATATATCTTGTGGAAAGGACGAACCGTCCGGTCTTTATTACCCGTCACGC
GTTAAGTCGACAATCAACCTCTGGATTACAAAATTTGTGAAAGATTGACTGGTATTCTTAACTATGTTGC
TCCTTTTACGCTATGTGGATACGCTGCTTTAATGCCTTTGTATCATGCTATTGCTTCCCGTATGGCTTTC
ATTTTCTCCTCCTTGTATAAATCCTGGTTGCTGTCTCTTTATGAGGAGTTGTGGCCCGTTGTCAGGCAAC
GTGGCGTGGTGTGCACTGTGTTTGCTGACGCAACCCCCACTGGTTGGGGCATTGCCACCACCTGTCAGCT
CCTTTCCGGGACTTTCGCTTTCCCCCTCCCTATTGCCACGGCGGAACTCATCGCCGCCTGCCTTGCCCGC
TGCTGGACAGGGGCTCGGCTGTTGGGCACTGACAATTCCGTGGTGTTGTCGGGGAAATCATCGTCCTTTC
CTTGGCTGCTCGCCTGTGTTGCCACCTGGATTCTGCGCGGGACGTCCTTCTGCTACGTCCCTTCGGCCCT
CAATCCAGCGGACCTTCCTTCCCGCGGCCTGCTGCCGGCTCTGCGGCCTCTTCCGCGTCTTCGCCTTCGC
CCTCAGACGAGTCGGATCTCCCTTTGGGCCGCCTCCCCGCGTCGACTTTAAGACCAATGACTTACAAGGC
AGCTGTAGATCTTAGCCACTTTTTAAAAGAAAAGGGGGGACTGGAAGGGCTAATTCACTCCCAACGAAGA
CAAGATCTGCTTTTTGCTTGTACTGGGTCTCTCTGGTTAGACCAGATCTGAGCCTGGGAGCTCTCTGGCT
AACTAGGGAACCCACTGCTTAAGCCTCAATAAAGCTTGCCTTGAGTGCTTCAAGTAGTGTGTGCCCGTCT
GTTGTGTGACTCTGGTAACTAGAGATCCCTCAGACCCTTTTAGTCAGTGTGGAAAATCTCTAGCAGTACG
TATAGTAGTTCATGTCATCTTATTATTCAGTATTTATAACTTGCAAAGAAATGAATATCAGAGAGTGAGA
GGAACTTGTTTATTGCAGCTTATAATGGTTACAAATAAAGCAATAGCATCACAAATTTCACAAATAAAGC
ATTTTTTTCACTGCATTCTAGTTGTGGTTTGTCCAAACTCATCAATGTATCTTATCATGTCTGGCTCTAG
CTATCCCGCCCCTAACTCCGCCCATCCCGCCCCTAACTCCGCCCAGTTCCGCCCATTCTCCGCCCCATGG
CTGACTAATTTTTTTTATTTATGCAGAGGCCGAGGCCGCCTCGGCCTCTGAGCTATTCCAGAAGTAGTGA
GGAGGCTTTTTTGGAGGCCTAGGGACGTACCCAATTCGCCCTATAGTGAGTCGTATTACGCGCGCTCACT
GGCCGTCGTTTTACAACGTCGTGACTGGGAAAACCCTGGCGTTACCCAACTTAATCGCCTTGCAGCACAT
CCCCCTTTCGCCAGCTGGCGTAATAGCGAAGAGGCCCGCACCGATCGCCCTTCCCAACAGTTGCGCAGCC
TGAATGGCGAATGGG
[124 nt withheld, positions 6806-6929]
C
[91 nt withheld, positions 6931-7021]
A
[49 nt withheld, positions 7023-7071]
CCTTTGACGTTGGAGTCCACGTTCTTT
[37 nt withheld, positions 7099-7135]
ACCCTATCTCGGTCTATTCTTTTGATTTATAAGGGATTTTGCCGATTTCGGCCTATTGGTTAAAAAATGA
GCTGATTTAACAAAAATTTAACGCGAATTTTAACAAAATATTAACGCTTACAATTTAGGTGGCACTTTTC
GGGGAAATGTGCGCGGAACCCCTATTTGTTTATTTTTCTAAATACATTCAAATATGTATCCGCTCATGAG
ACAATAACCCTGATAAATGCTTCAATAATATTGAAAAAGGAAGAGTATGAGTATTCAACATTTCCGTGTC
GCCCTTATTCCCTTTTTTGCGGCATTTTGCCTTCCTGTTTTTGCTCACCCAGAAACGCTGGTGAAAGTAA
AAGATGCTGAAGATCAGTTGGGTGCACGAGTGGGTTACATCGAACTGGATCTCAACAGCGGTAAGATCCT
TGAGAGTTTTCGCCCCGAAGAACGTTTTCCAATGATGAGCACTTTTAAAGTTCTGCTATGTGGCGCGGTA
TTATCCCGTATTGACGCCGGGCAAGAGCAACTCGGTCGCCGCATACACTATTCTCAGAATGACTTGGTTG
AGTACTCACCAGTCACAGAAAAGCATCTTACGGATGGCATGACAGTAAGAGAATTATGCAGTGCTGCCAT
AACCATGAGTGATAACACTGCGGCCAACTTACTTCTGACAACGATCGGAGGACCGAAGGAGCTAACCGCT
TTTTTGCACAACATGGGGGATCATGTAACTCGCCTTGATCGTTGGGAACCGGAGCTGAATGAAGCCATAC
CAAACGACGAGCGTGACACCACGATGCCTGTAGCAATGGCAACAACGTTGCGCAAACTATTAACTGGCGA
ACTACTTACTCTAGCTTCCCGGCAACAATTAATAGACTGGATGGAGGCGGATAAAGTTGCAGGACCACTT
CTGCGCTCGGCCCTTCCGGCTGGCTGGTTTATTGCTGATAAATCTGGAGCCGGTGAGCGTGGGTCTCGCG
GTATCATTGCAGCACTGGGGCCAGATGGTAAGCCCTCCCGTATCGTAGTTATCTACACGACGGGGAGTCA
GGCAACTATGGATGAACGAAATAGACAGATCGCTGAGATAGGTGCCTCACTGATTAAGCATTGGTAACTG
TCAGACCAAGTTTACTCATATATACTTTAGATTGATTTAAAACTTCATTTTTAATTTAAAAGGATCTAGG
TGAAGATCCTTTTTGATAATCTCATGACCAAAATCCCTTAACGTGAGTTTTCGTTCCACTGAGCGTCAGA
CCCCGTAGAAAAGATCAAAGGATCTTCTTGAGATCCTTTTTTTCTGCGCGTAATCTGCTGCTTGCAAACA
AAAAAACCACCGCTACCAGCGGTGGTTTGTTTGCCGGATCAAGAGCTACCAACTCTTTTTCCGAAGGTAA
CTGGCTTCAGCAGAGCGCAGATACCAAATACTGTTCTTCTAGTGTAGCCGTAGTTAGGCCACCACTTCAA
GAACTCTGTAGCACCGCCTACATACCTCGCTCTGCTAATCCTGTTACCAGTGGCTGCTGCCAGTGGCGAT
AAGTCGTGTCTTACCGGGTTGGACTCAAGACGATAGTTACCGGATAAGGCGCAGCGGTCGGGCTGAACGG
GGGGTTCGTGCACACAGCCCAGCTTGGAGCGAACGACCTACACCGAACTGAGATACCTACAGCGTGAGCT
ATGAGAAAGCGCCACGCTTCCCGAAGGGAGAAAGGCGGACAGGTATCCGGTAAGCGGCAGGGTCGGAACA
GGAGAGCGCACGAGGGAGCTTCCAGGGGGAAACGCCTGGTATCTTTATAGTCCTGTCGGGTTTCGCCACC
TCTGACTTGAGCGTCGATTTTTGTGATGCTCGTCAGGGGGGCGGAGCCTATGGAAAAACGCCAGCAACGC
GGCCTTTTTACGGTTCCTGGCCTTTTGCTGGCCTTTTGCTCACATGTTCTTTCCTGCGTTATCCCCTGAT
TCTGTGGATAACCGTATTACCGCCTTTGAGTGAGCTGATACCGCTCGCCGCAGCCGAACGACCGAGCGCA
GCGAGTCAGTGAGCGAGGAAGCGGAAGAGCGCCCAATACGCAAACCGCCTCTCCCCGCGCGTTGGCCGAT
TCATTAATGCAGCTGGCACGACAGGTTTCCCGACTGGAAAGCGGGCAGTGAGCGCAACGCAATTAATGTG
AGTTAGCTCACTCATTAGGCACCCCAGGCTTTACACTTTATGCTTCCGGCTCGTATGTTGTGTGGAATTG
TGAGCGGATAACAATTTCACACAGGAAACAGCTATGACCATGATTACGCCAAGCGCGCAATTAACCCTCA
CTAAAGGGAACAAAAGCTGGAGCTGCAAGCTTAATGTAGTCTTATGCAATACTCTTGTAGTCTTGCAACA
TGGTAACGATGAGTTAGCAACATGCCTTACAAGGAGAGAAAAAGCACCGTGCATGCCGATTGGTGGAAGT
AAGGTGGTACGATCGTGCCTTATTAGGAAGGCAACAGACGGGTCTGACATGGATTGGACGAACCACTGAA
TTGCCGCATTGCAGAGATATTGTATTTAAGTGCCTAGCTCGATACATAAACGGGTCTCTCTGGTTAGACC
AGATCTGAGCCTGGGAGCTCTCTGGCTAACTAGGGAACCCACTGCTTAAGCCTCAATAAAGCTTGCCTTG
AGTGCTTCAAGTAGTGTGTGCCCGTCTGTTGTGTGACTCTGGTAACTAGAGATCCCTCAGACCCTTTTAG
TCAGTGTGGAAAATCTCTAGCAGTGGCGCCCGAACAGGGACTTGAAAGCGAAAGGGAAACCAGAGGAGCT
CTCTCGACGCAGGACTCGGCTTGCTGAAGCGCGCACGGCAAGAGGCGAGGGGCGGCGACTGGTGAGTACG
CCAAAAATTTTGACTAGCGGAGGCTAGAAGGAGAGAGATGGGTGCGAGAGCGTCAGTATTAAGCGGGGGA
GAATTAGATCGCGATGGGAAAAAATTCGGTTAAGGCCAGGGGGAAAGAAAAAATATAAATTAAAACATAT
AGTATGGGCAAGCAGGGAGCTAGAACGATTCGCAGTTAATCCTGGCCTGTTAGAAACATCAGAAGGCTGT
AGACAAATACTGGGACAGCTACAACCATCCCTTCAGACAGGATCAGAAGAACTTAGATCATTATATAATA
CAGTAGCAACCCTCTATTGTGTGCATCAAAGGATAGAGATAAAAGACACCAAGGAAGCTTTAGACAAGAT
AGAGGAAGAGCAAAACAAAAGTAAGACCACCGCACAGCAAGCGGCCGCTGATCTTCAGACCTGGAGGAGG
AGATATGAGGGACAATTGGAGAAGTGAATTATATAAATATAAAGTAGTAAAAATTGAACCATTAGGAGTA
GCACCCACCAAGGCAAAGAGAAGAGTGGTGCAGAGAGAAAAAAGAGCAGTGGGAATAGGAGCTTTGTTCC
TTGGGTTCTTGGGAGCAGCAGGAAGCACTATGGGCGCAGCGTCAATGACGCTGACGGTACAGGCCAGACA
ATTATTGTCTGGTATAGTGCAGCAGCAGAACAATTTGCTGAGGGCTATTGAGGCGCAACAGCATCTGTTG
CAACTCACAGTCTGGGGCATCAAGCAGCTCCAGGCAAGAATCCTGGCTGTGGAAAGATACCTAAAGGATC
AACAGCTCCTGGGGATTTGGGGTTGCTCTGGAAAACTCATTTGCACCACTGCTGTGCCTTGGAATGCTAG
TTGGAGTAATAAATCTCTGGAACAGATTTGGAATCACACGACCTGGATGGAGTGGGACAGAGAAATTAAC
AATTACACAAGCTTAATACACTCCTTAATTGAAGAATCGCAAAACCAGCAAGAAAAGAATGAACAAGAAT
TATTGGAATTAGATAAATGGGCAAGTTTGTGGAATTGGTTTAACATAACAAATTGGCTGTGGTATATAAA
ATTATTCATAATGATAGTAGGAGGCTTGGTAGGTTTAAGAATAGTTTTTGCTGTACTTTCTATAGTGAAT
AGAGTTAGGCAGGGATATTCACCATTATCGTTTCAGACCCACCTCCCAACCCCGAGGGGACCCATGCATT
GCATCTCAATTAGTCAGCAACCAGGTGTGGAAAGTCCCCAGGCTCCCCAGCAGGCAGAAGTATGCAAAGC
ATGCGTCTCAATTAGTCAGCAACCATAGTCCCGCCCCTAACTCCGCCCATCCCGCCCCTAACTCCGCCCA
GTTCCGCCCATTCTCCGCCCCATGGCTGACTAATTTTTTTTATTTATGCAGAGGCCGAGGCCGCCTCGGC
CTCTGAGCTATTCCAGAAGTAGTGAGGAGGCTTTTTTGGAGGCCTAGGCTTTTGCAAAAAGCTTTCTAGA
GGTACCACCGGAGCTTACCATGACCGAGTACAAGCCCACGGTGCGCCTCGCCACCCGCGACGACGTCCCC
AGGGCCGTACGCACCCTCGCCGCCGCGTTCGCCGACTACCCCGCCACGCGCCACACCGTCGATCCGGACC
GCCACATCGAGCGGGTCACCGAGCTGCAAGAACTCTTCCTCACGCGCGTCGGGCTCGACATCGGCAAGGT
GTGGGTCGCGGACGACGGCGCCGCCGTGGCGGTCTGGACCACGCCGGAGAGCGTCGAAGCGGGGGCGGTG
TTCGCCGAGATCGGCCCGCGCATGGCCGAGTTGAGCGGTTCCCGGCTGGCCGCGCAGCAACAGATGGAAG
GCCTCCTGGCGCCGCACCGGCCCAAGGAGCCCGCGTGGTTCCTGGCCACCGTCGGCGTCTCGCCCGACCA
CCAGGGCAAGGGTCTGGGCAGCGCCGTCGTGCTCCCCGGAGTGGAGGCGGCCGAGCGCGCCGGGGTGCCC
GCCTTCCTGGAGACCTCCGCGCCCCGCAACCTCCCCTTCTACGAGCGGCTCGGCTTCACCGTCACCGCCG
ACGTCGAGGTGCCCGAAGGACCGCGCACCTGGTGCATGACCCGCAAGCCCGGTGCCAGTTAACGAATTCT
AGATCTTGAGACAAATGGCAGTATTCATCCACAATTTTAAAAGAAAAGGGGGGATTGGGGGGTACAGTGC
AGGGGAAAGAATAGTAGACATAATAGCAACAGACATACAAACTAAAGAATTACAAAAACAAATTACAAAA
ATTCAAAATTTTCGGGTTTATTACAGGGACAGCAGAGATCCACTTTGGCGCCGGCTCGAGGCCTGCAGGT
GCAAAGATGGATAAAGTTTTAAACAGAGAGGAATCTTTGCAGCTAATGGACCTTCTAGGTCTTGAAAGGA
GTGGGAATT
Features (pLannotate 1.2.2; 31 found; start..end, strand, type, name):
      1..1179    +  promoter       EF-1α promoter: strong constitutive promoter for human elongation factor EF-1α
   1196..5221    +  CDS            ZNF335: ZN335_HUMAN - Experimental evidence at protein level: Swiss-Prot protein existence level 1. Component or associated component of some histone methyltransferase complexes may regulate transcription through recruitment of those complexes on gene promoters (PubMed:19131338, PubMed:23178126). Enhances ligand-dependent transcriptional activation by nuclear hormone receptors (PubMed:12215545, PubMed:18180299, PubMed:19131338). Plays an important role in neural progenitor cell proliferation and self-renewal through the regulation of specific genes involved brain development, including REST (PubMed:23
   5237..5290    +  promoter       U6 promoter (fragment): RNA polymerase III promoter for human U6 snRNA
   5332..5920    +  misc_feature   WPRE: woodchuck hepatitis virus posttranscriptional regulatory element
   5971..5990    +  misc_feature   cPPT/CTS (fragment): central polypurine tract and central termination sequence of HIV-1
   5992..6225    +  LTR            3' LTR (ΔU3): self-inactivating 3' long terminal repeat (LTR) from HIV-1
   6303..6424    +  polyA_signal   SV40 poly(A) signal: SV40 polyadenylation signal
   6464..6599    +  rep_origin     SV40 ori: SV40 origin of replication
   6620..6638    -  promoter       T7 promoter: promoter for bacteriophage T7 RNA polymerase
   6646..6801    +  CDS            lacZα (fragment): LacZα fragment of β-galactosidase; lacZ fragment
   6806..7234    +  rep_origin     f1 ori (sequence partly withheld): f1 bacteriophage origin of replication; arrow indicates direction of (+) strand synthesis
   7287..7391    +  promoter       AmpR promoter: bla
   7392..8252    +  CDS            AmpR: β-lactamase; bla; confers resistance to ampicillin, carbenicillin, and related antibiotics
   8423..9011    +  rep_origin     ori: high-copy-number ColE1/pMB1/pBR322/pUC origin of replication
   9194..9286    +  CDS            lacI (fragment): lac repressor; lacI; The lac repressor binds to the lac operator to inhibit transcription in E. coli. This inhibition can be relieved by adding lactose or isopropyl-β-D-thiogalactopyranoside (IPTG).
   9299..9320    +  protein_bind   CAP binding site: CAP binding activates transcription in the presence of cAMP. E. coli catabolite activator protein
   9335..9365    +  promoter       lac promoter: promoter for the E. coli lac operon
   9369..9391    +  protein_bind   lac operator (fragment): The lac repressor binds to the lac operator to inhibit transcription in E. coli. This inhibition can be relieved by adding lactose or isopropyl-β-D-thiogalactopyranoside (IPTG). lac repressor encoded by lacI
   9434..9452    +  promoter       T3 promoter: promoter for bacteriophage T3 RNA polymerase
   9480..9706    +  promoter       RSV promoter: Rous sarcoma virus enhancer/promoter
   9707..9887    +  LTR            5' LTR (truncated): truncated 5' long terminal repeat (LTR) from HIV-1
   9934..10059   +  misc_feature   HIV-1 Ψ: packaging signal of human immunodeficiency virus type 1
  10043..10406   +  CDS            HIV-1 gag (fragment): gag protein from human immunodeficiency virus 1; gag
  10552..10785   +  misc_feature   RRE: The Rev response element (RRE) of HIV-1 allows for Rev-dependent mRNA export from the nucleus to the cytoplasm.
  11162..11188   +  CDS            Rev (fragment): human immunodeficiency virus 1 (HIV-1) Rev protein; rev; enhances nuclear export of unspliced and incompletely spliced viral mRNAs
  11195..11218   +  promoter       SV40 promoter (fragment): SV40 early promoter
  11219..11290   +  promoter       SV40 promoter (fragment): SV40 enhancer and early promoter
  11314..11449   +  rep_origin     SV40 ori: SV40 origin of replication
  11495..12091   +  CDS            PuroR (fragment): puromycin N-acetyltransferase; pac from Streptomyces; confers resistance to puromycin
  12140..12257   +  misc_feature   cPPT/CTS: central polypurine tract and central termination sequence of HIV-1
  12322..12388   +  CDS            small t antigen (fragment): SV40 (simian virus 40) small t antigen
