[The description below was written by a language model from this plasmid's Addgene catalogue record and pLannotate feature annotations shown in this document.]
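Description:
TFORF0331 is a lentiviral mammalian expression plasmid built on the pLX_TRC317 backbone and carrying the human transcription factor ZNF335 as a synthesized open reading frame. It belongs to a large barcoded collection of transcription factor ORFs in which each construct carries a unique 24-bp barcode, so that the factor expressed in a given cell can be identified in pooled overexpression screens. The plasmid is maintained in E. coli through a high-copy ColE1/pUC-type origin with ampicillin resistance (AmpR), and an f1 origin is also present. The depositor notes that the plasmid may recombine. The annotated full sequence is about 12.4 kb, consistent with the stated backbone and insert sizes.

The viral cassette has a third-generation-style, self-inactivating layout. An RSV promoter drives a truncated HIV-1 5' LTR, followed by the Ψ packaging signal, a gag fragment and the RRE for Rev-dependent export of the genomic RNA. The cassette ends in a ΔU3 3' LTR, with an SV40 poly(A) signal downstream. Within the provirus, SV40 early promoter sequences precede the puromycin N-acetyltransferase gene, which allows selection of transduced cells, and a cPPT/CTS element aids nuclear import. The strong constitutive EF-1α promoter then drives the ZNF335 coding sequence, and a WPRE downstream enhances transcript stability and expression. The barcode is not annotated as a feature. The short U6 promoter fragment called just after the ORF is too small to be a functional promoter, and the record does not state its role. ZNF335 is annotated as a component of histone methyltransferase complexes with a role in neural progenitor proliferation and self-renewal. The construct suits stable ZNF335 overexpression, alone or in pooled screens of directed differentiation.
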