Addgene plasmid #144357: TFORF0331
Purpose: Lentiviral vector for overexpressing transcription factor ORFs with unique 24-bp barcodes. Barcodes facilitate identification of transcription factors in pooled screens.
Depositing lab: Feng Zhang. Depositing organization: Broad Institute. Publication: A transcription factor atlas of directed differentiation. Joung J, Ma S, Tay T, Geiger-Schuller KR, Kirchgatterer PC, Verdine VK, Guo B, Arias-Garcia MA, Allen WE, Singh A, Kuksenko O, Abudayyeh OO, Gootenberg JS, Fu Z, Macrae RK, Buenrostro JD, Regev A, Zhang F. Cell. 2023 Jan 5;186(1):209-229.e26. doi: 10.1016/j.cell.2022.11.026. PubMed 36608654.
Backbone
  Vector backbone: pLX_TRC317
  Backbone manufacturer: Broad Institute Genetic Perturbation Platform
  Backbone size w/o insert (bp): 8264
  Vector type: Mammalian Expression, Lentiviral
  Selectable markers: Puromycin
Growth in bacteria
  Bacterial resistance: Ampicillin, 100 μg/mL
  Growth temperature: 37°C
  Growth strain: NEB Stable
  Copy number: High Copy
Gene/Insert
  Gene/Insert name: ZNF335
  Species: H. sapiens (human)
  Insert size (bp): 4130
  Entrez Gene: ZNF335 (a.k.a. MCPH10, NIF-1, NIF1, NIF2)
  Promoter: EF1a
  Cloning method: Unknown
  Sequencing primers: 5′ GGGTGGAGACTGAAGTTAGGCCAG; 3′ CACATAGCGTAAAAGGAGCAACATAG
Terms and licenses: Academic/Nonprofit Terms; Industry Terms: Not Available to Industry
Depositor comments: NM_022095,ENST00000322927 . The transcription factor ORF portion of this plasmid was synthesized by Genewiz. Please test multiple small colonies in case of plasmid recombination. To make this collection available in a timely manner, a portion of this collection was not fully sequenced by Addgene. If an Addgene verified full plasmid sequence is not available, please contact us prior to placing an order to request the full sequence.
How to cite: TFORF0331 was a gift from Feng Zhang (Addgene plasmid # 144357 ; http://n2t.net/addgene:144357 ; RRID:Addgene_144357)
