>Addgene plasmid #144357 | TFORF0331 | depositor partial sequence | sequence record 285186 | Insert
ACCGCCACCATGGAGGAGAACGAGGTGGAGAGCAGCAGCGACGCGGCCCCTGGGCCTGGCCGGCCCGAGG
AGCCCTCTGAGAGCGGCCTGGGTGTGGGCACCTCAGAAGCCGTGTCCGCCGACAGCAGCGACGCCGCGGC
CGCCCCGGGGCAGGCAGAGGCCGATGACTCTGGCGTGGGGCAAAGCTCGGACCGCGGCAGCCGTTCTCAG
GAGGAGGTATCTGAGAGCAGCTCGAGCGCAGACCCCCTGCCTAATAGCTACCTCCCTGATTCATCGTCTG
TGTCTCATGGGCCAGTGGCAGGGGTGACAGGCGGTCCCCCAGCACTTGTGCACTCTAGTGCACTCCCAGA
CCCCAACATGCTGGTGTCCGACTGCACAGCTTCCTCCTCGGACCTGGGCTCGGCCATCGACAAGATCATC
GAGTCCACCATCGGGCCCGACCTCATCCAGAACTGCATCACTGTGACCAGTGCTGAGGATGGCGGGGCCG
AGACCACACGGTACCTGATCCTACAGGGCCCAGATGATGGAGCCCCCATGACATCACCAATGTCCAGTTC
CACCTTGGCCCACAGCCTAGCAGCCATTGAGGCCCTGGCAGATGGCCCCACATCCACATCCACATGCCTG
GAGGCACAGGGTGGGCCCAGCTCCCCGGTGCAGCTGCCCCCAGCCTCCGGTGCCGAAGAGCCGGACCTGC
AGAGCCTGGAGGCCATGATGGAGGTGGTGGTGGTGCAGCAGTTCAAATGCAAGATGTGCCAGTACCGGAG
CAGCACCAAGGCCACACTGCTGCGCCACATGCGGGAACGCCACTTCCGTCCAGTAGCAGCAGCCGCAGCA
GCAGCTGGTAAAAAAGGACGTCTACGGAAGTGGAGCACCTCCACCAAGAGCCAAGAGGAAGAGGGACCAG
AGGAGGAGGACGATGATGACATTGTAGACGCTGGAGCCATTGATGACCTGGAGGAGGATAGCGACTATAA
TCCAGCTGAGGATGAGCCCCGAGGCCGGCAGCTTCGGCTCCAGCGCCCCACCCCCAGTACCCCAAGGCCC
CGAAGGAGACCTGGCCGGCCCCGGAAGCTGCCCCGCCTGGAGATCTCAGACCTCCCAGATGGTGTGGAAG
GAGAGCCTCTAGTGAGTTCCCAGAGTGGACAGAGCCCTCCAGAGCCACAGGATCCCGAGGCTCCCAGCTC
CTCAGGCCCAGGACACCTGGTGGCCATGGGCAAGGTGAGCAGGACCCCTGTGGAAGCTGGTGTGAGCCAG
TCAGATGCAGAGAACGCAGCCCCCTCCTGCCCGGATGAGCATGACACTCTGCCCCGGCGCCGAGGTCGAC
CTTCCAGGCGCTTCCTAGGCAAGAAATACCGCAAGTACTATTACAAGTCGCCCAAACCACTTTTGAGGCC
CTTCCTGTGCCGCATCTGTGGTTCTCGCTTTCTGTCCCACGAGGACCTGCGCTTCCACGTCAACTCCCAT
GAGGCTGGCGATCCCCAGCTCTTCAAGTGCCTGCAGTGCAGCTATCGTTCCCGCCGCTGGTCCTCGCTCA
AGGAGCACATGTTCAACCACGTGGGCAGCAAGCCCTACAAGTGTGACGAGTGCAGCTACACCAGTGTCTA
CCGGAAGGACGTCATTCGGCACGCCGCTGTGCACAGCCGGGACCGGAAGAAGAGGCCAGATCCGACTCCA
AAGCTGAGCTCTTTCCCCTGCCCTGTGTGTGGCCGTGTGTACCCCATGCAGAAAAGACTCACGCAGCACA
TGAAGACGCACAGCACTGAGAAGCCCCACATGTGTGACAAGTGTGGAAAGTCCTTTAAGAAGCGCTACAC
CTTCAAAATGCACCTGCTCACGCACATCCAGGCTGTTGCCAACCGCAGGTTCAAGTGTGAGTTCTGTGAG
TTTGTTTGTGAAGACAAGAAGGCACTGCTGAACCACCAGTTGTCCCACGTCAGTGACAAGCCCTTCAAAT
GCAGCTTTTGTCCCTACCGCACCTTCCGAGAGGACTTCTTGCTGTCCCATGTGGCTGTCAAGCACACAGG
GGCCAAGCCCTTCGCCTGTGAGTACTGCCACTTCAGCACACGGCACAAGAAGAACCTGCGCCTGCACGTA
CGGTGCCGACACGCAAGCAGCTTCGAGGAATGGGGGAGGCGCCACCCTGAGGAGCCCCCCTCCCGCCGTC
GCCCCTTCTTCTCTCTGCAGCAGATTGAGGAGCTGAAGCAGCAGCACAGTGCGGCCCCTGGACCACCTCC
CAGTTCCCCAGGACCTCCTGAGATACCCCCAGAGGCGACAACTTTCCAGTCATCTGAGGCTCCCTCATTG
CTCTGTTCTGACACCCTGGGCGGCGCCACCATCATCTACCAGCAAGGAGCTGAGGAGTCGACAGCGATGG
CCACGCAGACAGCCTTGGATCTTCTGCTGAACATGAGTGCTCAGCGGGAACTGGGGGGCACAGCCCTGCA
GGTGGCTGTGGTGAAGTCGGAAGATGTGGAAGCAGGGTTAGCATCCCCTGGTGGGCAGCCCTCCCCTGAA
GGTGCCACTCCACAGGTGGTCACCCTCCACGTGGCAGAGCCAGGGGGCGGTGCAGCAGCCGAGAGCCAGC
TAGGCCCTCCTGACCTACCGCAGATCACCCTGGCACCTGGTCCATTTGGTGGGACTGGCTACAGTGTCAT
CACAGCACCCCCTATGGAGGAGGGAACATCAGCTCCTGGCACACCTTACAGCGAGGAGCCCGCAGGAGAG
GCAGCCCAGGCTGTGGTTGTGAGTGACACCCTAAAAGAAGCTGGCACCCACTACATCATGGCTACTGATG
GTACCCAGTTGCACCACATTGAGCTCACCGCAGATGGCTCCATCTCCTTCCCAAGTCCAGATGCTCTGGC
CTCTGGTGCCAAATGGCCCCTGCTGCAGTGTGGGGGACTGCCCAGAGACGGCCCTGAGCCCCCATCTCCA
GCCAAGACCCACTGCGTAGGGGACTCCCAGAGCTCTGCCTCCTCACCTCCTGCAACCAGCAAAGCCCTGG
GCCTGGCAGTGCCCCCGTCACCGCCATCTGCAGCCACTGCTGCATCAAAGAAGTTTTCCTGCAAGATCTG
TGCCGAGGCCTTCCCTGGCCGAGCTGAGATGGAGAGTCACAAGCGGGCCCACGCTGGGCCTGGTGCCTTC
AAGTGCCCCGACTGCCCCTTCAGTGCCCGCCAGTGGCCCGAGGTCCGGGCGCACATGGCACAGCACTCAA
GCCTACGGCCCCACCAGTGTAGCCAGTGCAGCTTTGCCTCCAAGAACAAGAAGGACCTGCGTCGGCACAT
GCTGACTCACACAAAGGAGAAGCCTTTTGCATGCCACCTCTGCGGGCAGCGTTTCAACCGTAACGGGCAC
CTCAAGTTCCACATCCAGCGGCTGCACAGTCCTGATGGGAGGAAGTCAGGAACCCCTACAGCCCGGGCCC
CTACCCAGACCCCAACCCAGACCATCATCCTGAACAGTGATGACGAAACACTGGCCACCCTGCACACTGC
ACTCCAGTCCAGTCACGGGGTCCTGGGCCCAGAGCGGCTACAGCAGGCACTGAGCCAGGAACACATCATC
GTTGCCCAGGAACAGACAGTGACCAATCAGGAGGAAGCCGCCTACATCCAAGAGATCACCACGGCAGATG
GCCAGACCGTACAGCACCTGGTGACCTCCGACAACCAGGTGCAGTATATCATCTCCCAGGATGGTGTCCA
GCACCTGCTCCCCCAGGAATATGTTGTGGTCCCTGAAGGCCATCACATCCAGGTACAGGAGGGCCAGATC
ACACACATCCAGTATGAACAAGGAGCCCCGTTCCTTCAGGAGTCCCAGATCCAGTATGTGCCTGTGTCCC
CAGGCCAGCAGCTTGTCACACAGGCTCAACTTGAGGCTGCAGCACACTCAGCTGTCACAGCAGTGGCTGA
TGCTGCCATGGCCCAAGCCCAGGGCCTGTTTGGTACAGACGAGACAGTGCCCGAACACATTCAACAGCTG
CAGCACCAGGGCATCGAGTACGACGTCATCACCCTGGCCGATGACTAGTAATGAACTAGTCCGTAACTTG
AAAGTATTTCGATTTCTTGGCTTTATATATCTTGTGGAAAGGACGAACCGTCCGGTCTTTATTACCCGTC
