>Addgene plasmid #144357 | TFORF0331 | depositor partial sequence | sequence record 285187 | Barcode
ACCGTCCGGTCTTTATTACCCGTC
